>Addgene plasmid #9050 | pBABE puro cyclinD1 HA | addgene full sequence | sequence record 174149 | Addgene NGS Result
CCACCTGCAGCCTGAATATGGGCCAAACAGGATATCTGTGGTAAGCAGTTCCTGCCCCGGCTCAGGGCCA
AGAACAGATGGAACAGCTGAATATGGGCCAAACAGGATATCTGTGGTAAGCAGTTCCTGCCCCGGCTCAG
GGCCAAGAACAGATGGTCCCCAGATGCGGTCCAGCCCTCAGCAGTTTCTAGAGAACCATCAGATGTTTCC
AGGGTGCCCCAAGGACCTGAAATGACCCTGTGCCTTATTTGAACTAACCAATCAGTTCGCTTCTCGCTTC
TGTTCGCGCGCTTCTGCTCCCCGAGCTCAATAAAAGAGCCCACAACCCCTCACTCGGGGCGCCAGTCCTC
CGATTGACTGAGTCGCCCGGGTACCCGTGTATCCAATAAACCCTCTTGCAGTTGCATCCGACTTGTGGTC
TCGCTGTTCCTTGGGAGGGTCTCCTCTGAGTGATTGACTACCCGTCAGCGGGGGTCTTTCATTTGGGGGC
TCGTCCGGGATCGGGAGACCCCTGCCCAGGGACCACCGACCCACCACCGGGAGGCAAGCTGGCCAGCAAC
TTATCTGTGTCTGTCCGATTGTCTAGTGTCTATGACTGATTTTATGCGCCTGCGTCGGTACTAGTTAGCT
AACTAGCTCTGTATCTGGCGGACCCGTGGTGGAACTGACGAGTTCTGAACACCCGGCCGCAACCCTGGGA
GACGTCCCAGGGACTTTGGGGGCCGTTTTTGTGGCCCGACCTGAGGAAGGGAGTCGATGTGGAATCCGAC
CCCGTCAGGATATGTGGTTCTGGTAGGAGACGAGAACCTAAAACAGTTCCCGCCTCCGTCTGAATTTTTG
CTTTCGGTTTGGAACCGAAGCCGCGCGTCTTGTCTGCTGCAGCGCTGCAGCATCGTTCTGTGTTGTCTCT
GTCTGACTGTGTTTCTGTATTTGTCTGAAAATTAGGGCCAGACTGTTACCACTCCCTTAAGTTTGACCTT
AGGTCACTGGAAAGATGTCGAGCGGATCGCTCACAACCAGTCGGTAGATGTCAAGAAGAGACGTTGGGTT
ACCTTCTGCTCTGCAGAATGGCCAACCTTTAACGTCGGATGGCCGCGAGACGGCACCTTTAACCGAGACC
TCATCACCCAGGTTAAGATCAAGGTCTTTTCACCTGGCCCGCATGGACACCCAGACCAGGTCCCCTACAT
CGTGACCTGGGAAGCCTTGGCTTTTGACCCCCCTCCCTGGGTCAAGCCCTTTGTACACCCTAAGCCTCCG
CCTCCTCTTCCTCCATCCGCCCCGTCTCTCCCCCTTGAACCTCCTCGTTCGACCCCGCCTCGATCCTCCC
TTTATCCAGCCCTCACTCCTTCTCTAGGCGCCGGCCGGATCCCAGTGTGGTGGTACGTAGGAATTCGGGG
GCGCAGTAGCAGCGAGCAGCAGAGTCCGCACGCTCCGGCGAGGGGCAGAAGAGCGCGAGGGAGCGCGGGG
CAGCAGAAGCGAGAGCCGAGCGCGGACCCAGCCAGGACCCACAGCCCTCCCCAGCTGCCCAGGAAGAGCC
CCAGCCATGGAACACCAGCTCCTGTGCTGCGAAGTGGAAACCATCCGCCGCGCGTACCCCGATGCCAACC
TCCTCAACGACCGGGTGCTGCGGGCCATGCTGAAGGCGGAGGAGACCTGCGCGCCCTCGGTGTCCTACTT
CAAATGTGTGCAGAAGGAGGTCCTGCCGTCCATGCGGAAGATCGTCGCCACCTGGATGCTGGAGGTCTGC
GAGGAACAGAAGTGCGAGGAGGAGGTCTTCCCGCTGGCCATGAACTACCTGGACCGCTTCCTGTCGCTGG
AGCCCGTGAAAAAGAGCCGCCTGCAGCTGCTGGGGGCCACTTGCATGTTCGTGGCCTCTAAGATGAAGGA
GACCATCCCCCTGACGGCCGAGAAGCTGTGCATCTACACCGACAACTCCATCCGGCCCGAGGAGCTGCTG
CAAATGGAGCTGCTCCTGGTGAACAAGCTCAAGTGGAACCTGGCCGCAATGACCCCGCACGATTTCATTG
AACACTTCCTCTCCAAAATGCCAGAGGCGGAGGAGAACAAACAGATCATCCGCAAACACGCGCAGACCTT
CGTTGCCCTCTGTGCCACAGATGTGAAGTTCATTTCCAATCCGCCCTCCATGGTGGCAGCGGGGAGCGTG
GTGGCCGCAGTGCAAGGCCTGAACCTGAGGAGCCCCAACAACTTCCTGTCCTACTACCGCCTCACACGCT
TCCTCTCCAGAGTGATCAAGTGTGACCCAGACTGCCTCCGGGCCTGCCAGGAGCAGATCGAAGCTCTGCT
GGAGTCAAGCCTGCGCCAGGCCCAGCAGAACATGGACCCCAAGGCCGCCGAGGAGGAGGAAGAGGAGGAG
GAGGAGGTGGACCTGGCTTGCACACCCACCGACGTGCGGGACGTGGACATCGGCTACCCCTACGACGTCC
CGGACTACGCCGATATCTGATCCGGAGCATTTTGATACCAGAAGGGAAAGCTTGGCGGCCGCTCGAGCAT
GCATCTAGTCGACCCTGTGGAATGTGTGTCAGTTAGGGTGTGGAAAGTCCCCAGGCTCCCCAGCAGGCAG
AAGTATGCAAAGCATGCATCTCAATTAGTCAGCAACCAGGTGTGGAAAGTCCCCAGGCTCCCCAGCAGGC
AGAAGTATGCAAAGCATGCATCTCAATTAGTCAGCAACCATAGTCCCGCCCCTAACTCCGCCCATCCCGC
CCCTAACTCCGCCCAGTTCCGCCCATTCTCCGCCCCATGGCTGACTAATTTTTTTTATTTATGCAGAGGC
CGAGGCCGCCTCGGCCTCTGAGCTATTCCAGAAGTAGTGAGGAGGCTTTTTTGGAGGCCTAGGCTTTTGC
AAAAAGCTTACCATGACCGAGTACAAGCCCACGGTGCGCCTCGCCACCCGCGACGACGTCCCCAGGGCCG
TACGCACCCTCGCCGCCGCGTTCGCCGACTACCCCGCCACGCGCCACACCGTCGATCCGGACCGCCACAT
CGAGCGGGTCACCGAGCTGCAAGAACTCTTCCTCACGCGCGTCGGGCTCGACATCGGCAAGGTGTGGGTC
GCGGACGACGGCGCCGCGGTGGCGGTCTGGACCACGCCGGAGAGCGTCGAAGCGGGGGCGGTGTTCGCCG
AGATCGGCCCGCGCATGGCCGAGTTGAGCGGTTCCCGGCTGGCCGCGCAGCAACAGATGGAAGGCCTCCT
GGCGCCGCACCGGCCCAAGGAGCCCGCGTGGTTCCTGGCCACCGTCGGCGTCTCGCCCGACCACCAGGGC
AAGGGTCTGGGCAGCGCCGTCGTGCTCCCCGGAGTGGAGGCGGCCGAGCGCGCCGGGGTGCCCGCCTTCC
TGGAGACCTCCGCGCCCCGCAACCTCCCCTTCTACGAGCGGCTCGGCTTCACCGTCACCGCCGACGTCGA
GGTGCCCGAAGGACCGCGCACCTGGTGCATGACCCGCAAGCCCGGTGCCTGACGCCCGCCCCACGACCCG
CAGCGCCCGACCGAAAGGAGCGCACGACCCCATGCATCGATAAAATAAAAGATTTTATTTAGTCTCCAGA
AAAAGGGGGGAATGAAAGACCCCACCTGTAGGTTTGGCAAGCTAGCTTAAGTAACGCCATTTTGCAAGGC
ATGGAAAAATACATAACTGAGAATAGAGAAGTTCAGATCAAGGTCAGGAACAGATGGAACAGCTGAATAT
GGGCCAAACAGGATATCTGTGGTAAGCAGTTCCTGCCCCGGCTCAGGGCCAAGAACAGATGGAACAGCTG
AATATGGGCCAAACAGGATATCTGTGGTAAGCAGTTCCTGCCCCGGCTCAGGGCCAAGAACAGATGGTCC
CCAGATGCGGTCCAGCCCTCAGCAGTTTCTAGAGAACCATCAGATGTTTCCAGGGTGCCCCAAGGACCTG
AAATGACCCTGTGCCTTATTTGAACTAACCAATCAGTTCGCTTCTCGCTTCTGTTCGCGCGCTTCTGCTC
CCCGAGCTCAATAAAAGAGCCCACAACCCCTCACTCGGGGCGCCAGTCCTCCGATTGACTGAGTCGCCCG
GGTACCCGTGTATCCAATAAACCCTCTTGCAGTTGCATCCGACTTGTGGTCTCGCTGTTCCTTGGGAGGG
TCTCCTCTGAGTGATTGACTACCCGTCAGCGGGGGTCTTTCACATGCAGCATGTATCAAAATTAATTTGG
TTTTTTTTCTTAAGTATTTACATTAAATGGCCATAGTTGCATTAATGAATCGGCCAACGCGCGGGGAGAG
GCGGTTTGCGTATTGGGCGCTCTTCCGCTTCCTCGCTCACTGACTCGCTGCGCTCGGTCGTTCGGCTGCG
GCGAGCGGTATCAGCTCACTCAAAGGCGGTAATACGGTTATCCACAGAATCAGGGGATAACGCAGGAAAG
AACATGTGAGCAAAAGGCCAGCAAAAGGCCAGGAACCGTAAAAAGGCCGCGTTGCTGGCGTTTTTCCATA
GGCTCCGCCCCCCTGACGAGCATCACAAAAATCGACGCTCAAGTCAGAGGTGGCGAAACCCGACAGGACT
ATAAAGATACCAGGCGTTTCCCCCTGGAAGCTCCCTCGTGCGCTCTCCTGTTCCGACCCTGCCGCTTACC
GGATACCTGTCCGCCTTTCTCCCTTCGGGAAGCGTGGCGCTTTCTCATAGCTCACGCTGTAGGTATCTCA
GTTCGGTGTAGGTCGTTCGCTCCAAGCTGGGCTGTGTGCACGAACCCCCCGTTCAGCCCGACCGCTGCGC
CTTATCCGGTAACTATCGTCTTGAGTCCAACCCGGTAAGACACGACTTATCGCCACTGGCAGCAGCCACT
GGTAACAGGATTAGCAGAGCGAGGTATGTAGGCGGTGCTACAGAGTTCTTGAAGTGGTGGCCTAACTACG
GCTACACTAGAAGAACAGTATTTGGTATCTGCGCTCTGCTGAAGCCAGTTACCTTCGGAAAAAGAGTTGG
TAGCTCTTGATCCGGCAAACAAACCACCGCTGGTAGCGGTGGTTTTTTTGTTTGCAAGCAGCAGATTACG
CGCAGAAAAAAAGGATCTCAAGAAGATCCTTTGATCTTTTCTACGGGGTCTGACGCTCAGTGGAACGAAA
ACTCACGTTAAGGGATTTTGGTCATGAGATTATCAAAAAGGATCTTCACCTAGATCCTTTTGCGGCCGCA
AATCAATCTAAAGTATATATGAGTAAACTTGGTCTGACAGTTACCAATGCTTAATCAGTGAGGCACCTAT
CTCAGCGATCTGTCTATTTCGTTCATCCATAGTTGCCTGACTCCCCGTCGTGTAGATAACTACGATACGG
GAGGGCTTACCATCTGGCCCCAGTGCTGCAATGATACCGCGAGACCCACGCTCACCGGCTCCAGATTTAT
CAGCAATAAACCAGCCAGCCGGAAGGGCCGAGCGCAGAAGTGGTCCTGCAACTTTATCCGCCTCCATCCA
GTCTATTAATTGTTGCCGGGAAGCTAGAGTAAGTAGTTCGCCAGTTAATAGTTTGCGCAACGTTGTTGCC
ATTGCTACAGGCATCGTGGTGTCACGCTCGTCGTTTGGTATGGCTTCATTCAGCTCCGGTTCCCAACGAT
CAAGGCGAGTTACATGATCCCCCATGTTGTGCAAAAAAGCGGTTAGCTCCTTCGGTCCTCCGATCGTTGT
CAGAAGTAAGTTGGCCGCAGTGTTATCACTCATGGTTATGGCAGCACTGCATAATTCTCTTACTGTCATG
CCATCCGTAAGATGCTTTTCTGTGACTGGTGAGTACTCAACCAAGTCATTCTGAGAATAGTGTATGCGGC
GACCGAGTTGCTCTTGCCCGGCGTCAATACGGGATAATACCGCGCCACATAGCAGAACTTTAAAAGTGCT
CATCATTGGAAAACGTTCTTCGGGGCGAAAACTCTCAAGGATCTTACCGCTGTTGAGATCCAGTTCGATG
TAACCCACTCGTGCACCCAACTGATCTTCAGCATCTTTTACTTTCACCAGCGTTTCTGGGTGAGCAAAAA
CAGGAAGGCAAAATGCCGCAAAAAAGGGAATAAGGGCGACACGGAAATGTTGAATACTCATACTCTTCCT
TTTTCAATATTATTGAAGCATTTATCAGGGTTATTGTCTCATGAGCGGATACATATTTGAATGTATTTAG
AAAAATAAACAAATAGGGGTTCCGCGCACATTTCCCCGAAAAGTG
Features (pLannotate 1.2.2; 12 found; start..end, strand, type, name):
     12..481     +  LTR            LTR: long terminal repeat from Moloney murine leukemia virus
    605..879     +  misc_feature   MESV Ψ (fragment): packaging signal of murine embryonic stem cell virus
    946..1362    +  CDS            gag (truncated): truncated Moloney murine leukemia virus (MMLV) gag gene lacking the start codon
   1547..2431    +  CDS            CCND1: CCND1_HUMAN - Also known as BCL1, PRAD1. Experimental evidence at protein level: Swiss-Prot protein existence level 1. Regulatory component of the cyclin D1-CDK4 (DC) complex that phosphorylates and inhibits members of the retinoblastoma (RB) protein family including RB1 and regulates the cell-cycle during G(1)/S transition. Phosphorylation of RB1 allows dissociation of the transcription factor E2F from the RB/E2F complex and the subsequent transcription of E2F target genes which are responsible for the progression through the G(1) phase. Hypophosphorylates RB1 in early G(1) phase. Cyclin D-CD
   2544..2873    +  promoter       SV40 promoter: SV40 enhancer and early promoter
   2883..3482    +  CDS            PuroR: puromycin N-acetyltransferase; pac from Streptomyces alboniger; confers resistance to puromycin
   3581..3702    +  LTR            3' LTR (ΔU3) (fragment): self-inactivating 3' long terminal repeat (LTR) from Moloney murine leukemia virus
   3703..4172    +  LTR            LTR: long terminal repeat from Moloney murine leukemia virus
   4238..4290    -  CDS            lacI (fragment): lac repressor; lacI; The lac repressor binds to the lac operator to inhibit transcription in E. coli. This inhibition can be relieved by adding lactose or isopropyl-β-D-thiogalactopyranoside (IPTG).
   4473..5061    -  rep_origin     ori: high-copy-number ColE1/pMB1/pBR322/pUC origin of replication
   5221..6081    -  CDS            AmpR: β-lactamase; bla; confers resistance to ampicillin, carbenicillin, and related antibiotics
   6082..6186    -  promoter       AmpR promoter: bla
