[The description below was written by a language model from this plasmid's Addgene catalogue record and pLannotate feature annotations shown in this document.]
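Description:
pBABE puro cyclinD1 HA is a Moloney murine leukemia virus–based retroviral vector for stable expression of human cyclin D1 (CCND1) in mammalian cells, built on the pBabe puro backbone. In bacteria it is maintained as a high-copy plasmid through a ColE1/pUC-type origin and selected with ampicillin via the β-lactamase gene and its own promoter.

The proviral region is bounded by MMLV long terminal repeats. Downstream of the 5′ LTR lie a packaging signal (Ψ) and a truncated gag segment lacking its start codon, which together allow the transcribed vector genome to be encapsidated efficiently when the plasmid is introduced into a packaging cell line that supplies the viral proteins in trans. The roughly 1.1 kb cyclin D1 insert was cloned between EcoRI and SalI sites (the latter destroyed) and sits directly after this region; no dedicated internal promoter is annotated upstream of it, consistent with expression from the 5′ LTR. The catalogue lists a C-terminal HA epitope tag on the insert, useful for detecting the exogenous protein, although the tag is not separately annotated in the feature table. Following the insert, an SV40 enhancer/early promoter drives puromycin N-acetyltransferase, so transduced cells can be selected with puromycin. The annotation flags a short ΔU3-like fragment next to the 3′ LTR, but a full-length LTR is also present there. A small lacI fragment in the backbone appears to be a cloning remnant.

Cyclin D1 is the regulatory partner of CDK4 that phosphorylates RB family proteins to promote G1/S progression. The record does not state a specific purpose, but the design suits stable cyclin D1 overexpression for cell-cycle studies.
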