Addgene plasmid #9050: pBABE puro cyclinD1 HA
Depositing lab: William Hahn. Depositing organization: Dana-Farber Cancer Institute.
Backbone
  Vector backbone: pBabe puro
  Backbone size w/o insert (bp): 5169
  Vector type: Mammalian Expression, Retroviral
  Selectable markers: Puromycin
Growth in bacteria
  Bacterial resistance: Ampicillin, 100 μg/mL
  Growth temperature: 37°C
  Growth strain: DH5alpha
  Copy number: High Copy
Gene/Insert
  Gene/Insert name: cyclin D1
  Species: H. sapiens (human)
  Insert size (bp): 1100
  Entrez Gene: CCND1 (a.k.a. BCL1, D11S287E, PRAD1, U21B31)
  Tag / fusion protein: HA (C terminal on insert)
  Cloning method: Restriction Enzyme; 5′ cloning site EcoRI (not destroyed); 3′ cloning site SalI (destroyed during cloning)
  Sequencing primers: 5′ pBabe 5'
Terms and licenses: Academic/Nonprofit Terms; Industry Terms: Not Available to Industry
How to cite: pBABE puro cyclinD1 HA was a gift from William Hahn (Addgene plasmid # 9050 ; http://n2t.net/addgene:9050 ; RRID:Addgene_9050)
